>Addgene plasmid #59842 | pJK_proK3_amiE | depositor full sequence | sequence record 95477 | pJK_proK3_amiE sequence 4605 bps
TGGCGAATGGG
[124 nt withheld, positions 12-135]
C
[91 nt withheld, positions 137-227]
A
[49 nt withheld, positions 229-277]
CCTTTGACGTTGGAGTCCACGTTCTTT
[37 nt withheld, positions 305-341]
ACCCTATCTCGGTCTATTCTTTTGATTTATAAGGGATTTTGCCGATTTCGGCCTATTGGTTAAAAAATGA
GCTGATTTAACAAAAATTTAACGCGAATTTTAACAAAATATTAACGTTTACAATTTCAGGTGGCACTTTT
CGGGGAAATGTGCGCGGAACCCCTATTTGTTTATTTTTCTAAATACATTCAAATATGTATCCGCTCATGA
ATTAATTCTTACCAATGCTTAATCAGTGAGGCACCTATCTCAGCGATCTGTCTATTTCGTTCATCCATAG
TTGCCTGACTCCCCGTCGTGTAGATAACTACGATACGGGAGGGCTTACCATCTGGCCCCAGTGCTGCAAT
GATACCGCGAGACCCACGCTCACCGGCTCCAGATTTATCAGCAATAAACCAGCCAGCCGGAAGGGCCGAG
CGCAGAAGTGGTCCTGCAACTTTATCCGCCTCCATCCAGTCTATTAATTGTTGCCGGGAAGCTAGAGTAA
GTAGTTCGCCAGTTAATAGTTTGCGCAACGTTGTTGCCATTGCTGCAGGCATCGTGGTGTCACGCTCGTC
GTTTGGTATGGCTTCATTCAGCTCCGGTTCCCAACGATCAAGGCGAGTTACATGATCCCCCATGTTGTGC
AAAAAAGCGGTTAGCTCCTTCGGTCCTCCGATCGTTGTCAGAAGTAAGTTGGCCGCAGTGTTATCACTCA
TGGTTATGGCAGCACTGCATAATTCTCTTACTGTCATGCCATCCGTAAGATGCTTTTCTGTGACTGGTGA
GTACTCAACCAAGTCATTCTGAGAATAGTGTATGCGGCGACCGAGTTGCTCTTGCCCGGCGTCAATACGG
GATAATACCGCGCCACATAGCAGAACTTTAAAAGTGCTCATCATTGGAAAACGTTCTTCGGGGCGAAAAC
TCTCAAGGATCTTACCGCTGTTGAGATCCAGTTCGATGTAACCCACTCGTGCACCCAACTGATCTTCAGC
ATCTTTTACTTTCACCAGCGTTTCTGGGTGAGCAAAAACAGGAAGGCAAAATGCCGCAAAAAAGGGAATA
AGGGCGACACGGAAATGTTGAATACTCATAACACCCCTTGTATTACTGTTTATGTAAGCAGACAGTTTTA
TTGTTCATGACCAAAATCCCTTAACGTGAGTTTTCGTTCCACTGAGCGTCAGACCCCGTAGAAAAGATCA
AAGGATCTTCTTGAGATCCTTTTTTTCTGCGCGTAATCTGCTGCTTGCAAACAAAAAAACCACCGCTACC
AGCGGTGGTTTGTTTGCCGGATCAAGAGCTACCAACTCTTTTTCCGAAGGTAACTGGCTTCAGCAGAGCG
CAGATACCAAATACTGTCCTTCTAGTGTAGCCGTAGTTAGGCCACCACTTCAAGAACTCTGTAGCACCGC
CTACATACCTCGCTCTGCTAATCCTGTTACCAGTGGCTGCTGCCAGTGGCGATAAGTCGTGTCTTACCGG
GTTGGACTCAAGACGATAGTTACCGGATAAGGCGCAGCGGTCGGGCTGAACGGGGGGTTCGTGCACACAG
CCCAGCTTGGAGCGAACGACCTACACCGAACTGAGATACCTACAGCGTGAGCTATGAGAAAGCGCCACGC
TTCCCGAAGGGAGAAAGGCGGACAGGTATCCGGTAAGCGGCAGGGTCGGAACAGGAGAGCGCACGAGGGA
GCTTCCAGGGGGAAACGCCTGGTATCTTTATAGTCCTGTCGGGTTTCGCCACCTCTGACTTGAGCGTCGA
TTTTTGTGATGCTCGTCAGGGGGGCGGAGCCTATGGAAAAACGCCAGCAACGCGGCCTTTTTACGGTTCC
TGGCCTTTTGCTGGCCTTTTGCTCACATGTTCTTTCCTGCGTTATCCCCTGATTCTGTGGATAACCGTAT
TACCGCCTTTGAGTGAGCTGATACCGCTCGCCGCAGCCGAACGACCGAGCGCAGCGAGTCAGTGAGCGAG
GAAGCGGAAGAGCGCCTGATGCGGTATTTTCTCCTTACGCATCTGTGCGGTATTTCACACCGCATATATG
GTGCACTCTCAGTACAATCTGCTCTGATGCCGCATAGTTAAGCCAGTATACACTCCGCTATCGCTACGTG
ACTGGGTCATGGCTGCGCCCCGACACCCGCCAACACCCGCTGACGCGCCCTGACGGGCTTGTCTGCTCCC
GGCATCCGCTTACAGACAAGCTGTGACCGTCTCCGGGAGCTGCATGTGTCAGAGGTTTTCACCGTCATCA
CCGAAACGCGCGAGGCAGCTGCGGTAAAGCTCATCAGCGTGGTCGTGAAGCGATTCACAGATGTCTGCCT
GTTCATCCGCGTCCAGCTCGTTGAGTTTCTCCAGAAGCGTTAATGTCTGGCTTCTGATAAAGCGGGCCAT
GTTAAGGGCGGTTTTTTCCTGTTTGGTCACTGATGCCTCCGTGTAAGGGGGATTTCTGTTCATGGGGGTA
ATGATACCGATGAAACGAGAGAGGATGCTCACGATACGGGTTACTGATGATGAACATGCCCGGTTACTGG
AACGTTGTGAGGGTAAACAACTGGCGGTATGGATGCGGCGGGACCAGAGAAAAATCACTCAGGGTCAATG
CCAGCGCTTCGTTAATACAGATGTAGGTGTTCCACAGGGTAGCCAGCAGCATCCTGCGATGCAGATCCGG
AACATAATGGTGCAGGGCGCTGACTTCCGCGTTTCCAGACTTTACGAAACACGGAAACCGAAGACCATTC
ATGTTGTTGCTCAGGTCGCAGACGTTTTGCAGCAGCAGTCGCTTCACGTTCGCTCGCGTATCGGTGATTC
ATTCTGCTAACCAGTAAGGCAACCCCGCCAGCCTAGCCGGGTCCTCAACGACAGGAGCACGATCATGCGC
ACCCGTGGGGCCGCCATGCCGGCCACAGCTAACACCACGTCGTCCCTATCTGCTGCCCTAGGTCTATGAG
TGGTTGCTGGATAACTTTACGGGCATGCATAAGGCTCGTAGAATATATTCAGGGAGACCACAACGGTTTC
CCTCTACAAATAATTTTGTTTAACTTTCTAGAAATAATTTTGTTTAACTTTAAGAAGGAGATATACATAT
GAGACATGGCGATATTAGCTCGTCAAATGATACCGTAGGCGTAGCCGTGGTGAATTACAAGATGCCGCGT
TTACATACTGCTGCTGAAGTCCTGGATAATGCCCGCAAAATTGCGGAAATGATCGTTGGTATGAAGCAAG
GTCTGCCGGGCATGGATCTGGTTGTGTTTCCTGAATATTCTTTACAGGGTATTATGTACGACCCTGCTGA
AATGATGGAAACAGCCGTGGCGATTCCAGGCGAAGAAACGGAAATCTTTAGCCGTGCTTGTAGAAAAGCA
AATGTTTGGGGTGTGTTCTCCCTGACCGGCGAACGTCATGAAGAACACCCTAGAAAGGCACCATACAACA
CTCTGGTCTTGATCGATAACAACGGTGAAATCGTACAAAAGTACAGAAAGATCATCCCATGGTGTCCGAT
TGAAGGCTGGTATCCAGGTGGCCAGACATACGTCTCTGAAGGTCCGAAAGGCATGAAGATCTCATTAATT
ATCTGCGATGACGGTAATTATCCGGAAATTTGGAGAGATTGTGCCATGAAGGGTGCGGAATTGATCGTTC
GCTGCCAAGGCTATATGTACCCTGCTAAAGACCAACAAGTTATGATGGCTAAGGCAATGGCCTGGGCGAA
TAACTGTTATGTCGCTGTAGCAAACGCTGCAGGTTTTGATGGCGTTTATAGCTACTTCGGTCATAGTGCC
ATTATCGGTTTTGACGGCCGTACTCTGGGTGAATGCGGCGAAGAAGAAATGGGCATTCAATACGCGCAGT
TGTCTCTGTCACAAATCCGCGATGCCCGTGCGAATGACCAAAGTCAGAACCATTTGTTTAAAATCTTGCA
CAGAGGTTACTCCGGTTTGCAGGCTTCGGGCGATGGCGACCGTGGTCTGGCAGAATGCCCATTTGAATTC
TACCGTACCTGGGTTACTGATGCTGAAAAGGCAAGAGAAAACGTGGAACGCCTGACTCGCTCCACAACAG
GTGTCGCCCAATGCCCAGTAGGTCGTCTGCCGTATGAAGGCCTCGAGCACCACCACCACCACCACTGAGA
TCCGGCTGCTAACAAAGCCCGAAAGGAAGCTGAGTTGGCTGCTGCCACCGCTGAGCAATAACTAGCATAA
CCCCTTGGGGCCTCTAAACGGGTCTTGAGGGGTTTTTTGCTGAAAGGAGGAACTATATCCGGAT
Features (pLannotate 1.2.2; 12 found; start..end, strand, type, name):
     12..467     +  rep_origin     f1 ori (sequence partly withheld): f1 bacteriophage origin of replication; arrow indicates direction of (+) strand synthesis
    494..551     +  promoter       AmpR promoter (fragment): bla
    560..1420    -  CDS            AmpR: β-lactamase; bla; confers resistance to ampicillin, carbenicillin, and related antibiotics
   1542..2130    +  rep_origin     ori: high-copy-number ColE1/pMB1/pBR322/pUC origin of replication
   2316..2458    -  misc_feature   bom: basis of mobility region from pBR322
   2560..2751    -  CDS            rop: Rop protein, which maintains plasmids at low copy number; rop
   2768..3148    +  CDS            YPB1_ECOLX: Protein predicted: Swiss-Prot protein existence level 4. From Escherichia coli.
   3390..3412    +  RBS            RBS: efficient ribosome binding site from bacteriophage T7 gene 10 (Olins and Rangwala, 1989)
   3420..4448    +  CDS            amiE: AMIE_PSEAE - Experimental evidence at protein level: Swiss-Prot protein existence level 1. Also exhibits in vitro acyl transferase activity, transferring the acyl moiety of short-chain amides to hydroxylamine to form hydroxamates. From Pseudomonas aeruginosa (strain ATCC 15692 / DSM 22644 / CIP 104116 / JCM 14847 / LMG 12228 / 1C / PRS 101 / PAO1).
   4449..4466    +  CDS            9xHis (fragment): 9xHis affinity tag
   4476..4525    +  CDS            SET1 (fragment): solubility-enhancement tag derived from T7 phage gene 10B
   4533..4580    +  terminator     T7 terminator: transcription terminator for bacteriophage T7 RNA polymerase
