[The description below was written by a language model from this plasmid's Addgene catalogue record and pLannotate feature annotations shown in this document.]
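Description:
pJK_proK3_amiE is a 4.6 kb bacterial expression plasmid built on a heavily modified pET-29b(+) backbone for constitutive production of the aliphatic amidase AmiE from Pseudomonas aeruginosa PAO1 (locus PA3366) in E. coli. According to the record, the lacI gene, lac operator and T7 promoter of the parent vector were removed by cloning a constitutive promoter cassette between the BglI and XbaI sites, so expression depends on neither T7 RNA polymerase nor IPTG induction. The kanamycin marker was also exchanged for the β-lactamase gene from pET-22b, giving ampicillin selection. Replication relies on the ColE1/pMB1-type origin. The bom region and the rop gene are both annotated, although the catalogue lists the plasmid as high copy. An f1 origin is also retained from the pET parent.

The proK3 promoter is not annotated in the feature table, but it presumably lies in the unannotated stretch upstream of the bacteriophage T7 gene 10 ribosome binding site that precedes the amiE open reading frame. The coding sequence runs directly into a backbone-encoded C-terminal 6xHis tag (detected as a fragment of a longer His tag), which allows affinity purification or detection. The T7 terminator follows downstream. The short "SET1" fragment and the predicted E. coli ORF in the annotation are most likely incidental matches to residual backbone sequence rather than designed elements.

The associated publication examines how promoter strength, gene expression level and growth rate relate to one another. This suggests the construct is one member of a series of constitutive promoters of differing strength driving the same enzyme. The record does not state the relative strength of proK3.
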