Addgene plasmid #59842: pJK_proK3_amiE
Purpose: Constitutively expresses AmiE with proK3 promoter
Depositing lab: Timothy Whitehead. Depositing organization: Michigan State University. Publication: The Interrelationship between Promoter Strength, Gene Expression, and Growth Rate. Bienick MS, Young KW, Klesmith JR, Detwiler EE, Tomek KJ, Whitehead TA. PLoS One. 2014 Oct 6;9(10):e109105. doi: 10.1371/journal.pone.0109105. eCollection 2014. PubMed 25286161.
Backbone
  Vector backbone: pET-29b(+)
  Backbone manufacturer: Novagen
  Backbone size w/o insert (bp): 3582
  Total vector size (bp): 4605
  Modifications to backbone: Deletion of lacI, lacO, and T7 promoter by cloning proB in-between BglI and XbaI. Removal of the kanamycin resistance gene and insertion of the beta-lactamase (AmpR) gene from pET-22b.
  Vector type: Bacterial Expression
Growth in bacteria
  Bacterial resistance: Ampicillin, 100 μg/mL
  Growth temperature: 37°C
  Growth strain: XL1 Blue
  Copy number: High Copy
Gene/Insert
  Gene/Insert name: ALIPHATIC AMIDASE (alt name: amiE)
  Insert size (bp): 1024
  Entrez Gene: amiE (a.k.a. PA3366)
  Promoter: proK3
  Tag / fusion protein: 6x-His (C terminal on backbone)
  Cloning method: Restriction Enzyme; 5′ cloning site BglI (not destroyed); 3′ cloning site XbaI (not destroyed)
  Sequencing primers: 5′ GGTGATTCATTCTGCTAA; 3′ T7 Term
Terms and licenses: Academic/Nonprofit Terms; Industry Terms: Not Available to Industry
How to cite: pJK_proK3_amiE was a gift from Timothy Whitehead (Addgene plasmid # 59842 ; http://n2t.net/addgene:59842 ; RRID:Addgene_59842)
