>Addgene plasmid #59842 | pJK_proK3_amiE | addgene partial sequence | sequence record 97585 | pJFRC-F 5'-ATAATGGTGCAGGGCGCTGAC-3'
TTCGCTCGCGTATCGGTGATTCATTCTGCTAACCAGTAAGGCAACCCCGCCAGCCTAGCCGGGTCCTCAA
CGACAGGAGCACGATCATGCGCACCCGTGGGGCCGCCATGCCGGCCACAGCTAACACCACGTCGTCCCTA
TCTGCTGCCCTAGGTCTATGAGTGGTTGCTGGATAACTTTACGGGCATGCATAAGGCTCGTAGAATATAT
TCAGGGAGACCACAACGGTTTCCCTCTACAAATAATTTTGTTTAACTTTCTAGAAATAATTTTGTTTAAC
TTTAAGAAGGAGATATACATATGAGACATGGCGATATTAGCTCGTCAAATGATACCGTAGGCGTAGCCGT
GGTGAATTACAAGATGCCGCGTTTACATACTGCTGCTGAAGTCCTGGATAATGCCCGCAAAATTGCGGAA
ATGATCGTTGGTATGAAGCAAGGTCTGCCGGGCATGGATCTGGTTGTGTTTCCTGAATATTCTTTACAGG
GTATTATGTACGACCCTGCTGAAATGATGGAAACAGCCGTGGCGATTCCAGGCGAAGAAACGGAAATCTT
TAGCCGTGCTTGTAGAAAAGCAAATGTTTGGGGTGTGTTCTCCCTGACCGGCGAACGTCATGAAGAACAC
CCTAG
