>Addgene plasmid #59842 | pJK_proK3_amiE | addgene partial sequence | sequence record 97586 | T7term 5'-GCTAGTTATTGCTCAGCGG-3'
TAGCAGCCGGATCTCAGTGGTGGTGGTGGTGGTGCTCGAGGCCTTCATACGGCAGACGACCTACTGGGCA
TTGGGCGACACCTGTTGTGGAGCGAGTCAGGCGTTCCACGTTTTCTCTTGCCTTTTCAGCATCAGTAACC
CAGGTACGGTAGAATTCAAATGGGCATTCTGCCAGACCACGGTCGCCATCGCCCGAAGCCTGCAAACCGG
AGTAACCTCTGTGCAAGATTTTAAACAAATGGTTCTGACTTTGGTCATTCGCACGGGCATCGCGGATTTG
TGACAGAGACAACTGCGCGTATTGAATGCCCATTTCTTCTTCGCCGCATTCACCCAGAGTACGGCCGTCA
AAACCGATAATGGCACTATGACCGAAGTAGCTATAAACGCCATCAAAACCTGCAGCGTTTGCTACAGCGA
CATAACAGTTATTCGCCCAGGCCATTGCCTTAGCCATCATAACTTGTTGGTCTTTAGCAGGGTACATATA
GCCTTGGCAGCGAACGATCAATTCCGCACCCTTCATGGCACAATCTCTCCAAATTTCCGGATAATTACCG
TCATCGCAGATAATTAATGAGATCTTCATGCCTTTCGGACCTTCAGAGACGTATGTCTGGCCACCTGGAT
ACCAGCCTTCAATCGGACACCATGGGATGATCTTTCTGTACTTTTGTACGA
